>Addgene plasmid #107677 | pCRISPRa_VPR_yl | depositor full sequence | sequence record 203030 | Full Sequence
TCGCGCGTTTCGGTGATGACGGTGAAAACCTCTGACACATGCAGCTCCCGGAGACGGTCACAGCTTGTCT
GTAAGCGGATGCCGGGAGCAGACAAGCCCGTCAGGGCGCGTCAGCGGGTGTTGGCGGGTGTCGGGGCTGG
CTTAACTATGCGGCATCAGAGCAGATTGTACTGAGAGTGCACCATATGCGGTGTGAAATACCGCACAGAT
GCGTAAGGAGAAAATACCGCATCAGGCGCCATTCGCCATTCAGGCTGCGCAACTGTTGGGAAGGGCGATC
GGTGCGGGCCTCTTCGCTATTACGCCAGCTGGCGAAAGGGGGATGTGCTGCAAGGCGATTAAGTTGGGTA
ACGCCAGGGTTTTCCCAGTCACGACGTTGTAAAACGACGGCCAGTGAATTCGAGCTCGGTACCCGCTTTT
CGTAGATAATGGAATACAAATGGATATCCAGAGTATACACATGGATAGTATACACTGACACGACAATTCT
GTATCTCTTTATGTTAACTACTGTGAGGCGTTAAATAGAGCTTGATATATAAAATGTTACATTTCACAGT
CTGAACTTTTGCAGATTACCTAATTTGGTAAGATATTAATTATGAACTGAAAGTTGATGGCATCCCTAAA
TTTGATGAAAGGGGGATCCCCCGGGTTCGAAGGTACCAAGGAAGCATGCGGTACCCGAATTCCTGAGGTG
TCTCACAAGTGCCGTGCAGTCCCGCCCCCACTTGCTTCTCTTTGTGTGTAGTGTACGTACATTATCGAGA
CCGTTGTTCCCGCCCACCTCGATCCGGTCTAGACTGAGGTGTCTCACAAGTGCCGTGCAGTCCCGCCCCC
ACTTGCTTCTCTTTGTGTGTAGTGTACGTACATTATCGAGACCGTTGTTCCCGCCCACCTCGATCCGGGG
ATCCCTGAGGTGTCTCACAAGTGCCGTGCAGTCCCGCCCCCACTTGCTTCTCTTTGTGTGTAGTGTACGT
ACATTATCGAGACCGTTGTTCCCGCCCACCTCGATCCGGGTCGACCTGAGGTGTCTCACAAGTGCCGTGC
AGTCCCGCCCCCACTTGCTTCTCTTTGTGTGTAGTGTACGTACATTATCGAGACCGTTGTTCCCGCCCAC
CTCGATCCGGGAGCTCCTGAGGTGTCTCACAAGTGCCGTGCAGTCCCGCCCCCACTTGCTTCTCTTTGTG
TGTAGTGTACGTACATTATCGAGACCGTTGTTCCCGCCCACCTCGATCCGGTCTAGACTGAGGTGTCTCA
CAAGTGCCGTGCAGTCCCGCCCCCACTTGCTTCTCTTTGTGTGTAGTGTACGTACATTATCGAGACCGTT
GTTCCCGCCCACCTCGATCCGGGGATCCCTGAGGTGTCTCACAAGTGCCGTGCAGTCCCGCCCCCACTTG
CTTCTCTTTGTGTGTAGTGTACGTACATTATCGAGACCGTTGTTCCCGCCCACCTCGATCCGGGTCGACC
TGAGGTGTCTCACAAGTGCCGTGCAGTCCCGCCCCCACTTGCTTCTCTTTGTGTGTAGTGTACGTACATT
ATCGAGACCGTTGTTCCCGCCCACCTCGATCCGGGCATGCCTGCAGAAGCTTTTGTGGTTGGGACTTTAG
CCAAGGGTATAAAAGACCACCGTCCCCGAATTACCTTTCCTCTTCTTTTCTCTCTCTCCTTGTCAACTCA
CACCCGAAATCGTTAAGCATTTCCTTCTGAGTATAAGAATCATTCAAAGGCGCGCATGGATAAGAAATAC
TCCATTGGCCTGGCCATCGGAACCAACTCCGTGGGTTGGGCCGTGATCACCGATGAGTACAAGGTGCCCT
CTAAGAAATTCAAGGTCCTGGGCAACACCGACCGACACTCCATCAAGAAGAACCTGATCGGCGCTCTGCT
CTTCGACTCTGGCGAGACCGCTGAGGCCACCCGACTGAAGCGAACCGCTCGAAGACGATACACCCGAAGA
AAGAACCGAATCTGTTACCTGCAGGAGATCTTCTCTAACGAGATGGCCAAGGTGGACGACTCTTTCTTCC
ACCGACTGGAGGAGTCTTTCCTGGTGGAGGAGGACAAGAAGCACGAGCGACACCCCATCTTCGGCAACAT
CGTGGACGAGGTGGCCTACCACGAGAAGTACCCCACCATCTACCACCTGCGAAAGAAGCTGGTGGACTCT
ACCGACAAGGCCGACCTGCGACTGATCTACCTGGCCCTGGCCCACATGATCAAGTTCCGAGGCCACTTCC
TGATCGAGGGCGACCTGAACCCCGACAACTCTGACGTGGACAAGCTGTTCATCCAGCTGGTGCAGACCTA
CAACCAGCTCTTCGAAGAGAACCCCATTAACGCTTCTGGCGTGGATGCTAAGGCCATCCTGTCTGCCCGA
CTGTCTAAGTCTCGACGACTCGAGAACCTGATTGCTCAGCTCCCCGGAGAGAAGAAGAACGGTCTGTTCG
GAAACCTGATTGCTCTGTCCCTGGGTCTCACCCCTAACTTCAAGTCCAACTTCGATCTGGCTGAGGACGC
TAAGCTGCAGCTGTCTAAGGACACCTACGACGATGACCTGGATAACCTGCTCGCCCAGATTGGCGACCAG
TACGCCGACCTGTTCCTGGCCGCCAAGAACCTGTCTGACGCCATCCTGCTGTCTGACATCCTGCGAGTGA
ACACCGAGATCACCAAGGCCCCCCTGTCTGCCTCCATGATTAAGCGATACGATGAGCACCACCAGGATCT
GACCCTCCTCAAGGCTCTGGTCCGACAGCAGCTGCCCGAGAAGTACAAGGAGATTTTCTTCGACCAGTCT
AAGAACGGCTACGCCGGCTACATCGACGGCGGCGCCTCTCAGGAGGAGTTCTACAAGTTCATTAAGCCCA
TCCTGGAGAAGATGGACGGAACCGAGGAACTGCTCGTGAAGCTGAACCGAGAGGACCTCCTGCGAAAGCA
GCGAACCTTCGACAACGGCTCTATCCCCCACCAGATCCACCTGGGCGAGCTGCACGCCATCCTGCGACGA
CAGGAGGACTTCTACCCCTTCCTGAAGGACAACCGAGAGAAGATCGAGAAGATCCTGACCTTCCGAATCC
CCTACTACGTGGGACCCCTGGCCCGAGGAAACTCTCGATTCGCTTGGATGACCCGAAAGTCTGAGGAGAC
CATTACCCCCTGGAACTTCGAGGAGGTGGTGGATAAGGGCGCCTCTGCTCAGTCTTTCATCGAGCGAATG
ACCAACTTCGACAAGAACCTCCCCAACGAGAAGGTCCTGCCCAAGCACTCTCTGCTCTACGAGTACTTCA
CCGTCTACAACGAGCTCACCAAGGTCAAGTACGTGACCGAGGGAATGCGAAAGCCCGCTTTCCTGTCTGG
AGAGCAGAAGAAGGCTATTGTGGATCTGCTCTTCAAGACTAACCGAAAGGTCACCGTCAAGCAGCTGAAG
GAGGATTACTTCAAGAAGATTGAGTGTTTCGATTCTGTCGAGATCTCCGGCGTCGAGGACCGATTCAACG
CCTCTCTGGGTACCTACCACGACCTGCTGAAGATTATCAAGGACAAGGATTTCCTGGATAACGAGGAGAA
CGAGGATATTCTCGAGGACATTGTCCTGACCCTCACCCTGTTCGAGGATCGAGAGATGATTGAGGAGCGA
CTCAAGACCTACGCTCACCTGTTCGACGACAAGGTGATGAAGCAGCTGAAGCGACGACGATACACCGGCT
GGGGCCGACTGTCTCGAAAGCTGATCAACGGCATCCGAGACAAGCAGTCTGGCAAGACCATCCTGGACTT
CCTGAAGTCTGACGGCTTCGCCAACCGAAACTTCATGCAGCTGATCCACGACGACTCTCTGACCTTCAAG
GAGGACATCCAGAAGGCCCAGGTGTCTGGCCAGGGCGACTCTCTGCACGAGCACATCGCCAACCTGGCCG
GCTCTCCCGCCATTAAGAAAGGTATCCTGCAGACCGTCAAGGTGGTCGATGAGCTCGTCAAGGTGATGGG
CCGACACAAGCCCGAGAACATTGTCATTGAGATGGCTCGAGAGAACCAGACTACTCAGAAGGGTCAGAAA
AACTCCCGAGAGCGAATGAAGCGAATTGAGGAAGGTATTAAGGAGCTGGGATCCCAGATTCTCAAGGAGC
ATCCCGTGGAGAACACTCAGCTCCAGAACGAGAAGCTGTACCTGTACTATCTGCAGAACGGTCGAGACAT
GTACGTCGACCAGGAGCTGGATATCAACCGACTCTCCGACTACGATGTGGACGCCATTGTGCCCCAGTCC
TTCCTGAAGGACGATTCTATCGATAACAAGGTGCTGACCCGATCCGACAAGAACCGAGGCAAGTCTGACA
ACGTGCCCTCCGAGGAGGTGGTCAAGAAGATGAAGAACTACTGGCGACAGCTGCTGAACGCCAAGCTGAT
TACCCAGCGAAAGTTCGACAACCTGACCAAGGCCGAGCGAGGCGGCCTGTCTGAGCTGGACAAGGCCGGC
TTCATCAAGCGACAGCTGGTGGAGACCCGACAGATCACCAAGCACGTGGCCCAGATCCTGGACTCTCGAA
TGAACACCAAGTACGACGAGAACGACAAGCTGATCCGAGAGGTGAAGGTGATCACCCTGAAGTCTAAGCT
GGTGTCTGACTTCCGAAAGGACTTCCAGTTCTACAAGGTGCGAGAGATTAACAACTACCACCACGCCCAC
GATGCCTACCTGAACGCTGTCGTGGGCACCGCCCTCATCAAGAAGTATCCCAAGCTGGAGTCCGAGTTCG
TCTACGGCGACTACAAGGTCTACGATGTGCGAAAAATGATTGCCAAGTCCGAGCAGGAGATTGGCAAGGC
TACCGCCAAGTACTTCTTCTACTCCAACATTATGAACTTCTTCAAGACCGAGATTACCCTGGCTAACGGC
GAGATTCGAAAGCGACCCCTCATTGAGACCAACGGAGAGACCGGTGAGATCGTGTGGGACAAGGGACGAG
ACTTCGCCACCGTGCGAAAGGTGCTGTCTATGCCCCAGGTGAACATCGTGAAGAAGACCGAGGTGCAGAC
CGGAGGTTTCTCTAAGGAGTCCATCCTGCCCAAGCGAAACTCTGACAAGCTGATCGCCCGAAAGAAGGAC
TGGGACCCCAAGAAGTACGGAGGTTTCGACTCTCCCACCGTGGCTTACTCTGTGCTGGTGGTGGCCAAGG
TGGAGAAGGGCAAGTCTAAGAAGCTGAAGTCTGTGAAGGAGCTGCTGGGCATTACCATCATGGAGCGATC
TTCTTTCGAGAAGAACCCCATTGACTTCCTGGAGGCCAAGGGATACAAGGAGGTGAAGAAAGATCTGATT
ATCAAGCTCCCCAAGTACTCTCTGTTCGAGCTGGAGAACGGACGAAAGCGAATGCTGGCCTCTGCCGGCG
AGCTGCAGAAGGGAAACGAGCTGGCCCTGCCCTCCAAGTACGTCAACTTCCTGTACCTCGCCTCCCATTA
CGAGAAGCTGAAGGGCTCTCCCGAGGATAACGAGCAGAAGCAGCTCTTCGTGGAGCAGCATAAGCACTAC
CTGGACGAGATCATCGAGCAGATCTCTGAGTTCTCTAAGCGAGTGATCCTGGCTGACGCCAACCTGGATA
AGGTGCTGTCTGCTTACAACAAGCACCGAGACAAGCCCATTCGAGAGCAGGCTGAGAACATCATTCACCT
GTTCACCCTGACCAACCTGGGAGCCCCCGCTGCCTTCAAGTACTTCGACACCACCATCGACCGAAAGCGA
TACACCTCTACCAAGGAGGTGCTGGACGCCACCCTGATCCACCAGTCTATCACCGGCCTGTACGAGACCC
GAATCGACCTGTCTCAGCTGGGCGGCGACTCTCGAGCCGACCCCAAGAAGAAGCGAAAGGTGGGAGGATC
AGGAGACGCTCTCGATGACTTTGATCTGGACATGCTTGGCTCCGATGCTCTTGACGATTTCGACCTCGAC
ATGCTTGGATCTGACGCTCTGGATGACTTCGACCTTGATATGCTCGGATCTGATGCCCTTGACGATTTCG
ATCTGGACATGCTGCCGCGATCTTCTGGCTCTCCCAAGAAGAAGCGAAAGGTGGGCTCTCAGTACCTGCC
CGACACCGACGACCGACACCGAATCGAGGAGAAGCGAAAGCGAACCTACGAGACCTTCAAGTCTATCATG
AAGAAGTCTCCCTTCTCTGGCCCTACCGACCCACGACCTCCTCCCCGACGAATCGCCGTGCCCTCTCGAT
CTTCTGCCTCTGTGCCCAAGCCCGCTCCTCAGCCCTACCCCTTCACCTCTTCTCTGTCTACCATCAACTA
CGACGAGTTCCCCACCATGGTGTTCCCCTCTGGCCAGATCTCTCAGGCCTCTGCCCTGGCACCAGCTCCT
CCACAGGTGCTGCCTCAGGCACCTGCACCGGCTCCTGCACCGGCCATGGTGTCTGCCCTGGCCCAAGCCC
CTGCTCCCGTGCCTGTGCTGGCACCTGGCCCTCCCCAAGCTGTGGCTCCTCCGGCTCCTAAGCCCACCCA
GGCCGGCGAGGGCACCCTGTCTGAGGCTCTGCTGCAGCTGCAGTTCGACGACGAGGACCTGGGCGCCCTG
CTGGGCAACTCTACCGACCCCGCCGTGTTCACCGACCTGGCCTCTGTGGACAACTCTGAGTTCCAGCAGC
TGCTGAACCAGGGCATCCCCGTGGCTCCTCACACCACCGAGCCCATGCTGATGGAGTACCCCGAGGCCAT
CACCCGACTGGTGACCGGCGCCCAGCGACCTCCAGACCCCGCTCCTGCCCCTCTGGGCGCCCCCGGCCTG
CCCAACGGCCTGCTGTCTGGCGACGAGGACTTCTCTTCTATCGCCGACATGGACTTCTCTGCCCTGCTGG
GCTCTGGCTCTGGCTCTCGAGACTCTCGAGAGGGCATGTTCCTGCCCAAGCCCGAGGCCGGCTCTGCCAT
CTCTGACGTGTTCGAGGGCCGAGAGGTGTGCCAGCCCAAGCGAATCCGACCCTTCCACCCACCCGGCTCT
CCTTGGGCTAACCGACCCCTGCCTGCTTCTCTGGCACCAACCCCCACCGGCCCTGTGCACGAGCCAGTGG
GCTCTCTGACCCCTGCTCCAGTGCCCCAGCCTCTGGACCCTGCCCCCGCTGTGACCCCCGAGGCCTCTCA
CCTGCTGGAGGACCCCGACGAGGAGACCTCTCAGGCCGTGAAGGCCCTGCGAGAGATGGCCGACACCGTG
ATCCCCCAGAAGGAGGAGGCCGCCATCTGCGGCCAGATGGACCTGTCTCACCCTCCACCCCGAGGCCACC
TGGACGAGCTGACCACCACCCTGGAGTCTATGACCGAGGACCTGAACCTGGACTCTCCCCTGACCCCCGA
GCTGAACGAGATCCTGGACACCTTCCTGAACGACGAGTGCCTGCTGCACGCCATGCACATCTCTACCGGC
CTGTCTATCTTCGACACCTCTCTGTTCTAAGCTAGCCTCATGTAATTAGTTATGTCACGCTTACATTCAC
GCCCTCCCCCCACATCCGCTCTAACCGAAAAGGAAGGAGTTAGACAACCTGAAGTCTAGGTCCCTATTTA
TTTTTTTATAGTTATGTTAGTATTAAGAACGTTATTTATATTTCAAATTTTTCTTTTTTTTCTGTACAGA
CGCGTGTACGCATGTAACATTATACTGAAAACCTTGCTTGAGAAGGTTTTGGGACGCTCGAAGGCTTTAA
TTTGCAAGCTTGGCGTAATCATGGTCATAGCTGTTTCCTGTGTGAAATTGTTATCCGCTCACAATTCCAC
ACAACATACGAGCCGGAAGCATAAAGTGTAAAGCCTGGGGTGCCTAATGAGTGAGCTAACTCACATTAAT
TGCGTTGCGCTCACTGCCCGCTTTCCAGTCGGGAAACCTGTCGTGCCAGCTGCATTAATGAATCGGCCAA
CGCGCGGGGAGAGGCGGTTTGCGTATTGGGCGCTCTTCCGCTTCCTCGCTCACTGACTCGCTGCGCTCGG
TCGTTCGGCTGCGGCGAGCGGTATCAGCTCACTCAAAGGCGGTAATACGGTTATCCACAGAATCAGGGGA
TAACGCAGGAAAGAACATGTGAGCAAAAGGCCAGCAAAAGGCCAGGAACCGTAAAAAGGCCGCGTTGCTG
GCGTTTTTCCATAGGCTCCGCCCCCCTGACGAGCATCACAAAAATCGACGCTCAAGTCAGAGGTGGCGAA
ACCCGACAGGACTATAAAGATACCAGGCGTTTCCCCCTGGAAGCTCCCTCGTGCGCTCTCCTGTTCCGAC
CCTGCCGCTTACCGGATACCTGTCCGCCTTTCTCCCTTCGGGAAGCGTGGCGCTTTCTCAATGCTCACGC
TGTAGGTATCTCAGTTCGGTGTAGGTCGTTCGCTCCAAGCTGGGCTGTGTGCACGAACCCCCCGTTCAGC
CCGACCGCTGCGCCTTATCCGGTAACTATCGTCTTGAGTCCAACCCGGTAAGACACGACTTATCGCCACT
GGCAGCAGCCACTGGTAACAGGATTAGCAGAGCGAGGTATGTAGGCGGTGCTACAGAGTTCTTGAAGTGG
TGGCCTAACTACGGCTACACTAGAAGGACAGTATTTGGTATCTGCGCTCTGCTGAAGCCAGTTACCTTCG
GAAAAAGAGTTGGTAGCTCTTGATCCGGCAAACAAACCACCGCTGGTAGCGGTGGTTTTTTTGTTTGCAA
GCAGCAGATTACGCGCAGAAAAAAAGGATCTCAAGAAGATCCTTTGATCTTTTCTACGGGGTCTGACGCT
CAGTGGAACGAAAACTCACGTTAAGGGATTTTGGTCATGAGATTATCAAAAAGGATCTTCACCTAGATCC
TTTTAAATTAAAAATGAAGTTTTAAATCAATCTAAAGTATATATGAGTAAACTTGGTCTGACAGTTACCA
ATGCTTAATCAGTGAGGCACCTATCTCAGCGATCTGTCTATTTCGTTCATCCATAGTTGCCTGACTCCCC
GTCGTGTAGATAACTACGATACGGGAGGGCTTACCATCTGGCCCCAGTGCTGCAATGATACCGCGAGACC
CACGCTCACCGGCTCCAGATTTATCAGCAATAAACCAGCCAGCCGGAAGGGCCGAGCGCAGAAGTGGTCC
TGCAACTTTATCCGCCTCCATCCAGTCTATTAATTGTTGCCGGGAAGCTAGAGTAAGTAGTTCGCCAGTT
AATAGTTTGCGCAACGTTGTTGCCATTGCTACAGGCATCGTGGTGTCACGCTCGTCGTTTGGTATGGCTT
CATTCAGCTCCGGTTCCCAACGATCAAGGCGAGTTACATGATCCCCCATGTTGTGCAAAAAAGCGGTTAG
CTCCTTCGGTCCTCCGATCGTTGTCAGAAGTAAGTTGGCCGCAGTGTTATCACTCATGGTTATGGCAGCA
CTGCATAATTCTCTTACTGTCATGCCATCCGTAAGATGCTTTTCTGTGACTGGTGAGTACTCAACCAAGT
CATTCTGAGAATAGTGTATGCGGCGACCGAGTTGCTCTTGCCCGGCGTCAATACGGGATAATACCGCGCC
ACATAGCAGAACTTTAAAAGTGCTCATCATTGGAAAACGTTCTTCGGGGCGAAAACTCTCAAGGATCTTA
CCGCTGTTGAGATCCAGTTCGATGTAACCCACTCGTGCACCCAACTGATCTTCAGCATCTTTTACTTTCA
CCAGCGTTTCTGGGTGAGCAAAAACAGGAAGGCAAAATGCCGCAAAAAAGGGAATAAGGGCGACACGGAA
ATGTTGAATACTCATACTCTTCCTTTTTCAATATTATTGAAGCATTTATCAGGGTTATTGTCTCATGAGC
GGATACATATTTGAATGTATTTAGAAAAATAAACAAATAGGGGTTCCGCGCACATTTCCCCGAAAAGTGC
CACCTGACGTCCCCAGTTGCAAAAGTTGACACAACTCTAGATCTGCTTCCAAATATAGAATCATAACAAG
GGTTAGGGTGTGATTATATAATATTGGTCTTAATTGATGTGCTAGGGCTTTAAAAGTTGGTTAAAATAAC
GCTCTAATGCCTTTTTAATATATTGTCTTTTTCAAAATCTCAAATCGGACACTTCTTCGTGTATGAGACT
CCATTTTTTGGCTCCGTCACGTGATATGTATTATCAGCTATAGTGGTGTAAACAAAGTTTTTTACTAGCT
GTAATGGCATTTTGTCGGAGTGGTAAATCGCCTTCTTGTTGTGCGTTCGAGTTCTGGACTCTGCACTGGG
CTACTTTGAAAAATACCTCTAATGCGCCGATGGTTTAGTGGTAAAATCCATCGTTGCCATCGATGGGCCC
CCGGTTCGATTCCGGGTCGGCGCAGGTTGACCTAGGTTTTAGAGCTAGAAATAGCAAGTTAAAATAAGGC
TAGTCCGTTATCAACTTGAAAAAGTGGCACCGAGTCGGTGCTTTTTTTTACGTCTAAGAAACCATTATTA
TCATGACATTAACCTATAAAAATAGGCGTATCACGAGGCCCAGATCCTCTAGAGTCGAAGCGGCCGCTAT
GTCTGATAAAAGGATGTAACATAGGCAAGCTGCTCGTGAGTGTTGAGTACGAACCTTAGATCCAAATCAC
CCGCACCCACGGATATACTTGCTTGAATATACAGTAGTATGCGGCCGCTTCGACACCATATCATATAAAA
CTAACAATGCATTGCTTATTACGAAGACTACCCGTTGCTATCTCCACACCGTTATCTCCACGGTCCAAAG
GCTGCTCAATGTGCTGCATACGTAACGTGGGGTGCAACCTTGAGCACATAGTACTTTTCCGAAAACCGGC
GATAATTAAGTGTGCACTCCAACTTTTCACACTGAGCGTAAAATGTGGAGAAGAAATCGGCACTAAAAAG
TCAGGTAGACTGGAAAATGCGCCATGAAATGAATATCTCTTGCTACAGTAATGCCCAGCATCGAGGGGTA
TTGTGTCACCAACACTATAGTGGCAGCTGAAGCGCTCGTGATTGTAGTATGAGTCTTTATTGGTGATGGG
AAGAGTTCACTCAATATTCTCGTTACTGCCAAAACACCACGGTAATCGGCCAGACACCATGGATGTAGAT
CACCAAGCCTGTGAATGTTATTCGAGCTAAAATGCACATGGTTGGTGAAAGGAGTAGTTGCTGTCGAATT
CCGTCGTCGCCTGAGTCATCATTTATTTACCAGTTGGCCACAAACCCTTGACGATCTCGTATGTCCCCTC
CGACATACTCCCGGCCGGCTGGGGTACGTTCGATAGCGCTATCGGCATCGACAAGGTTTGGGTCCCTAGC
CGATACCGCACTACCTGAGTCACAATCTTCGGAGGTTTAGTCTTCCACATAGCACGGGCAAAAGTGCGTA
TATATACAAGAGCGTTTGCCAGCCACAGATTTTCACTCCACACACCACATCACACATACAACCACACACA
TCCACAATGGAACCCGAAACTAAGAAGACCAAGACTGACTCCAAGAAGATTGTTCTTCTCGGCGGCGACT
TCTGTGGCCCCGAGGTGATTGCCGAGGCCGTCAAGGTGCTCAAGTCTGTTGCTGAGGCCTCCGGCACCGA
GTTTGTGTTTGAGGACCGACTCATTGGAGGAGCTGCCATTGAGAAGGAGGGCGAGCCCATCACCGACGCT
ACTCTCGACATCTGCCGAAAGGCTGACTCTATTATGCTCGGTGCTGTCGGAGGCGCTGCCAACACCGTAT
GGACCACTCCCGACGGACGAACCGACGTGCGACCCGAGCAGGGTCTCCTCAAGCTGCGAAAGGACCTGAA
CCTGTACGCCAACCTGCGACCCTGCCAGCTGCTGTCGCCCAAGCTCGCCGATCTCTCCCCCATCCGAAAC
GTTGAGGGCACCGACTTCATCATTGTCCGAGAGCTCGTCGGAGGTATCTACTTTGGAGAGCGAAAGGAGG
ATGACGGATCTGGCGTCGCTTCCGACACCGAGACCTACTCCGTTCCTGAGGTTGAGCGAATTGCCCGAAT
GGCCGCCTTCCTGGCCCTTCAGCACAACCCCCCTCTTCCCGTGTGGTCTCTTGACAAGGCCAACGTGCTG
GCCTCCTCTCGACTTTGGCGAAAGACTGTCACTCGAGTCCTCAAGGACGAATTCCCCCAGCTCGAGCTCA
ACCACCAGCTGATCGACTCGGCCGCCATGATCCTCATCAAGCAGCCCTCCAAGATGAATGGTATCATCAT
CACCACCAACATGTTTGGCGATATCATCTCCGACGAGGCCTCCGTCATCCCCGGTTCTCTGGGTCTGCTG
CCCTCCGCCTCTCTGGCTTCTCTGCCCGACACCAACGAGGCGTTCGGTCTGTACGAGCCCTGTCACGGAT
CTGCCCCCGATCTCGGCAAGCAGAAGGTCAACCCCATTGCCACCATTCTGTCTGCCGCCATGATGCTCAA
GTTCTCTCTTAACATGAAGCCCGCCGGTGACGCTGTTGAGGCTGCCGTCAAGGAGTCCGTCGAGGCTGGT
ATCACTACCGCCGATATCGGAGGCTCTTCCTCCACCTCCGAGGTCGGAGACTTGTTGCCAACAAGGTCAA
GGAGCTGCTCAAGAAGGAGTAAGTCGTTTCTACGACGCATTGATGGAAGGAGCAAACTGACGCGCCTGCG
GGTTGGTCTACCGGCAGGGTCCGCTAGTGTATAAGACTCTATAAAAAGGGCCCTGCCCTGCTAATGAAAT
GATGATTTATAATTTACCGGTGTAGCAACCTTGACTAGAAGAAGCAGATTGGGTGTGTTTGTAGTGGAGG
ACAGTGGTACGTTTTGGAAACAGTCTTCTTGAAAGTGTCTTGTCTACAGTATATTCACTCATAACCTCAA
TAGCCAAGGGTGTAGTCGGTTTATTAAAGGAAGGGAGTTGTGGCTGATGTGGATAGATATCTTTAAGCTG
GCGACTGCACCCAACGAGTGTGGTGGTAGCTTGTTACTGTATATTCGGTAAGATATATTTTGTGGGGTTT
TAGTGGTGTTTGGTAGGTTAGTGCTTGGTATATGAGTTGTAGGCATGACAATTTGGAAAGGGGTGGACTT
TGGGAATATTGTGGGATTTCAATACCTTAGTTTGTACAGGGTAATTGTTACAAATGATACAAAGAACTGT
ATTTCTTTTCATTTGTTTTAATTGGTTGTATATCAAGTCCGTTAGACGAGCTCAGTGCCATGGCTTTTGG
CACTGTATTTCATTTTTAGAGGTACACTACATTCAGTGAGGTATGGTAAGGTTGAGGGCATAATGAAGGC
ACCTTGTACTGACAGTCACAGACCTCTCACCGAGAATTTTATGAGATATACTCGGGTTCATTTTAGGCTC
CGATTCGATTCAAATTATTACTGTCGAAATCGGTTGAGCATCCGTTGATTTCCGAACAGATCTGGCCCTT
TCGTC
Features (pLannotate 1.2.2; 18 found; start..end, strand, type, name):
    137..236     +  misc_feature   bom (fragment): basis of mobility region from pBR322
    242..399     -  CDS            lacZα (fragment): LacZα fragment of β-galactosidase; lacZ fragment
   1736..5839    +  CDS            cas9: CAS9_STRP1 - Also known as csn1 From Streptococcus pyogenes serotype M1.
   6011..6034    +  CDS            VP64 (fragment): tetrameric repeat of the minimal activation domain of herpes simplex virus VP16 (Beerli et al., 1998)
   6080..6859    +  CDS            RELA (fragment): TF65_HUMAN - Also known as NFKB3. Experimental evidence at protein level: Swiss-Prot protein existence level 1. NF-kappa-B is a pleiotropic transcription factor present in almost all cell types and is the endpoint of a series of signal transduction events that are initiated by a vast array of stimuli related to many biological processes such as inflammation, immunity, differentiation, cell growth, tumorigenesis and apoptosis. NF-kappa-B is a homo- or heterodimeric complex formed by the Rel-like domain- containing proteins RELA/p65, RELB, NFKB1/p105, NFKB1/p50, REL and NFKB2/p52. The heterodime
   6872..7447    +  CDS            RTA_EBVB9 (fragment): Experimental evidence at protein level: Swiss-Prot protein existence level 1. Immediate-early transcription factor that controls the initiation of viral lytic gene expression and lytic reactivation from latency. Triggers lytic replication, and initiates a cellular senescence program in epithelial cells. Upregulates human DCR3/TNFRSF6B by directly binding to its receptor. From Epstein-Barr virus (strain B95-8) (HHV-4) (Human herpesvirus 4).
   7458..7705    +  terminator     CYC1 terminator: S. cerevisiae CYC1; transcription terminator for CYC1
   7746..7768    -  protein_bind   lac operator (fragment): The lac repressor binds to the lac operator to inhibit transcription in E. coli. This inhibition can be relieved by adding lactose or isopropyl-β-D-thiogalactopyranoside (IPTG). lac repressor encoded by lacI
   7772..7802    -  promoter       lac promoter: promoter for the E. coli lac operon
   7817..7838    -  protein_bind   CAP binding site: CAP binding activates transcription in the presence of cAMP. E. coli catabolite activator protein
   7851..7943    -  CDS            lacI (fragment): lac repressor; lacI; The lac repressor binds to the lac operator to inhibit transcription in E. coli. This inhibition can be relieved by adding lactose or isopropyl-β-D-thiogalactopyranoside (IPTG).
   8126..8714    -  rep_origin     ori: high-copy-number ColE1/pMB1/pBR322/pUC origin of replication
   8885..9745    -  CDS            AmpR: β-lactamase; bla; confers resistance to ampicillin, carbenicillin, and related antibiotics
   9746..9850    -  promoter       AmpR promoter: bla
  10243..10313   +  ncRNA          tRNA: Accession: RF00005 - tRNA
  10326..10401   +  misc_RNA       gRNA scaffold: guide RNA scaffold for the Streptococcus pyogenes CRISPR/Cas9 system
  11417..12631   +  CDS            LEU2: LEU3_YARLI - Protein inferred from homology: Swiss-Prot protein existence level 3. Catalyzes the oxidation of 3-carboxy-2-hydroxy-4- methylpentanoate (3-isopropylmalate) to 3-carboxy-4-methyl-2- oxopentanoate. The product decarboxylates to 4-methyl-2 oxopentanoate. From Yarrowia lipolytica (strain CLIB 122 / E 150) (Yeast) (Candida lipolytica).
  13375..35      +  CDS            rop (fragment) (across the origin): Rop protein, which maintains plasmids at low copy number; rop
