>Addgene plasmid #107677 | pCRISPRa_VPR_yl | addgene full sequence | sequence record 209648 | Addgene NGS Result
GTAAAACGACGGCCAGTGAATTCGAGCTCGGTACCCGCTTTTCGTAGATAATGGAATACAAATGGATATC
CAGAGTATACACATGGATAGTATACACTGACACGACAATTCTGTATCTCTTTATGTTAACTACTGTGAGG
CGTTAAATAGAGCTTGATATATAAAATGTTACATTTCACAGTCTGAACTTTTGCAGATTACCTAATTTGG
TAAGATATTAATTATGAACTGAAAGTTGATGGCATCCCTAAATTTGATGAAAGGGGGATCCCCCGGGTTC
GAAGGTACCAAGGAAGCATGCGGTACCCGAATTCCTGAGGTGTCTCACAAGTGCCGTGCAGTCCCGCCCC
CACTTGCTTCTCTTTGTGTGTAGTGTACGTACATTATCGAGACCGTTGTTCCCGCCCACCTCGATCCGGT
CTAGACTGAGGTGTCTCACAAGTGCCGTGCAGTCCCGCCCCCACTTGCTTCTCTTTGTGTGTAGTGTACG
TACATTATCGAGACCGTTGTTCCCGCCCACCTCGATCCGGGGATCCCTGAGGTGTCTCACAAGTGCCGTG
CAGTCCCGCCCCCACTTGCTTCTCTTTGTGTGTAGTGTACGTACATTATCGAGACCGTTGTTCCCGCCCA
CCTCGATCCGGGTCGACCTGAGGTGTCTCACAAGTGCCGTGCAGTCCCGCCCCCACTTGCTTCTCTTTGT
GTGTAGTGTACGTACATTATCGAGACCGTTGTTCCCGCCCACCTCGATCCGGGAGCTCCTGAGGTGTCTC
ACAAGTGCCGTGCAGTCCCGCCCCCACTTGCTTCTCTTTGTGTGTAGTGTACGTACATTATCGAGACCGT
TGTTCCCGCCCACCTCGATCCGGTCTAGACTGAGGTGTCTCACAAGTGCCGTGCAGTCCCGCCCCCACTT
GCTTCTCTTTGTGTGTAGTGTACGTACATTATCGAGACCGTTGTTCCCGCCCACCTCGATCCGGGGATCC
CTGAGGTGTCTCACAAGTGCCGTGCAGTCCCGCCCCCACTTGCTTCTCTTTGTGTGTAGTGTACGTACAT
TATCGAGACCGTTGTTCCCGCCCACCTCGATCCGGGTCGACCTGAGGTGTCTCACAAGTGCCGTGCAGTC
CCGCCCCCACTTGCTTCTCTTTGTGTGTAGTGTACGTACATTATCGAGACCGTTGTTCCCGCCCACCTCG
ATCCGGGCATGCCTGCAGAAGCTTTTGTGGTTGGGACTTTAGCCAAGGGTATAAAAGACCACCGTCCCCG
AATTACCTTTCCTCTTCTTTTCTCTCTCTCCTTGTCAACTCACACCCGAAATCGTTAAGCATTTCCTTCT
GAGTATAAGAATCATTCAAAGGCGCGCATGGATAAGAAATACTCCATTGGCCTGGCCATCGGAACCAACT
CCGTGGGTTGGGCCGTGATCACCGATGAGTACAAGGTGCCCTCTAAGAAATTCAAGGTCCTGGGCAACAC
CGACCGACACTCCATCAAGAAGAACCTGATCGGCGCTCTGCTCTTCGACTCTGGCGAGACCGCCGAGGCC
ACCCGACTGAAGCGAACCGCTCGAAGACGATACACCCGAAGAAAGAACCGAATCTGTTACCTGCAGGAGA
TCTTCTCTAACGAGATGGCCAAGGTGGACGACTCTTTCTTCCACCGACTGGAGGAGTCTTTCCTGGTGGA
GGAGGACAAGAAGCACGAGCGACACCCCATCTTCGGCAACATCGTGGACGAGGTGGCCTACCACGAGAAG
TACCCCACCATCTACCACCTGCGAAAGAAGCTGGTGGACTCTACCGACAAGGCCGACCTGCGACTGATCT
ACCTGGCCCTGGCCCACATGATCAAGTTCCGAGGCCACTTCCTGATCGAGGGCGACCTGAACCCCGACAA
CTCTGACGTGGACAAGCTGTTCATCCAGCTGGTGCAGACCTACAACCAGCTCTTCGAAGAGAACCCCATT
AACGCTTCTGGCGTGGATGCTAAGGCCATCCTGTCTGCCCGACTGTCTAAGTCTCGACGACTCGAGAACC
TGATTGCTCAGCTCCCCGGAGAGAAGAAGAACGGTCTGTTCGGAAACCTGATTGCTCTGTCCCTGGGTCT
CACCCCTAACTTCAAGTCCAACTTCGATCTGGCTGAGGACGCTAAGCTGCAGCTGTCTAAGGACACCTAC
GACGATGACCTGGATAACCTGCTCGCCCAGATTGGCGACCAGTACGCCGACCTGTTCCTGGCCGCCAAGA
ACCTGTCTGACGCCATCCTGCTGTCTGACATCCTGCGAGTGAACACCGAGATCACCAAGGCCCCCCTGTC
TGCCTCCATGATTAAGCGATACGATGAGCACCACCAGGATCTGACCCTCCTCAAGGCTCTGGTCCGACAG
CAGCTGCCCGAGAAGTACAAGGAGATTTTCTTCGACCAGTCTAAGAACGGCTACGCCGGCTACATCGACG
GCGGCGCCTCTCAGGAGGAGTTCTACAAGTTCATTAAGCCCATCCTGGAGAAGATGGACGGAACCGAGGA
ACTGCTCGTGAAGCTGAACCGAGAGGACCTCCTGCGAAAGCAGCGAACCTTCGACAACGGCTCTATCCCC
CACCAGATCCACCTGGGCGAGCTGCACGCCATCCTGCGACGACAGGAGGACTTCTACCCCTTCCTGAAGG
ACAACCGAGAGAAGATCGAGAAGATCCTGACCTTCCGAATCCCCTACTACGTGGGACCCCTGGCCCGAGG
AAACTCTCGATTCGCTTGGATGACCCGAAAGTCTGAGGAGACCATTACCCCCTGGAACTTCGAGGAGGTG
GTGGATAAGGGCGCCTCTGCTCAGTCTTTCATCGAGCGAATGACCAACTTCGACAAGAACCTCCCCAACG
AGAAGGTCCTGCCCAAGCACTCTCTGCTCTACGAGTACTTCACCGTCTACAACGAGCTCACCAAGGTCAA
GTACGTGACCGAGGGAATGCGAAAGCCCGCTTTCCTGTCTGGAGAGCAGAAGAAGGCTATTGTGGATCTG
CTCTTCAAGACTAACCGAAAGGTCACCGTCAAGCAGCTGAAGGAGGATTACTTCAAGAAGATTGAGTGTT
TCGATTCTGTCGAGATCTCCGGCGTCGAGGACCGATTCAACGCCTCTCTGGGTACCTACCACGACCTGCT
GAAGATTATCAAGGACAAGGATTTCCTGGATAACGAGGAGAACGAGGATATTCTCGAGGACATTGTCCTG
ACCCTCACCCTGTTCGAGGATCGAGAGATGATTGAGGAGCGACTCAAGACCTACGCTCACCTGTTCGACG
ACAAGGTGATGAAGCAGCTGAAGCGACGACGATACACCGGCTGGGGCCGACTGTCTCGAAAGCTGATCAA
CGGCATCCGAGACAAGCAGTCTGGCAAGACCATCCTGGACTTCCTGAAGTCTGACGGCTTCGCCAACCGA
AACTTCATGCAGCTGATCCACGACGACTCTCTGACCTTCAAGGAGGACATCCAGAAGGCCCAGGTGTCTG
GCCAGGGCGACTCTCTGCACGAGCACATCGCCAACCTGGCCGGCTCTCCCGCCATTAAGAAAGGTATCCT
GCAGACCGTCAAGGTGGTCGATGAGCTCGTCAAGGTGATGGGCCGACACAAGCCCGAGAACATTGTCATT
GAGATGGCTCGAGAGAACCAGACTACTCAGAAGGGTCAGAAAAACTCCCGAGAGCGAATGAAGCGAATTG
AGGAAGGTATTAAGGAGCTGGGATCCCAGATTCTCAAGGAGCATCCCGTGGAGAACACTCAGCTCCAGAA
CGAGAAGCTGTACCTGTACTATCTGCAGAACGGTCGAGACATGTACGTCGACCAGGAGCTGGATATCAAC
CGACTCTCCGACTACGATGTGGACGCCATTGTGCCCCAGTCCTTCCTGAAGGACGATTCTATCGATAACA
AGGTGCTGACCCGATCCGACAAGAACCGAGGCAAGTCTGACAACGTGCCCTCCGAGGAGGTGGTCAAGAA
GATGAAGAACTACTGGCGACAGCTGCTGAACGCCAAGCTGATTACCCAGCGAAAGTTCGACAACCTGACC
AAGGCCGAGCGAGGCGGCCTGTCTGAGCTGGACAAGGCCGGCTTCATCAAGCGACAGCTGGTGGAGACCC
GACAGATCACCAAGCACGTGGCCCAGATCCTGGACTCTCGAATGAACACCAAGTACGACGAGAACGACAA
GCTGATCCGAGAGGTGAAGGTGATCACCCTGAAGTCTAAGCTGGTGTCTGACTTCCGAAAGGACTTCCAG
TTCTACAAGGTGCGAGAGATTAACAACTACCACCACGCCCACGATGCCTACCTGAACGCTGTCGTGGGCA
CCGCCCTCATCAAGAAGTATCCCAAGCTGGAGTCCGAGTTCGTCTACGGCGACTACAAGGTCTACGATGT
GCGAAAAATGATTGCCAAGTCCGAGCAGGAGATTGGCAAGGCTACCGCCAAGTACTTCTTCTACTCCAAC
ATTATGAACTTCTTCAAGACCGAGATTACCCTGGCTAACGGCGAGATTCGAAAGCGACCCCTCATTGAGA
CCAACGGAGAGACCGGTGAGATCGTGTGGGACAAGGGACGAGACTTCGCCACCGTGCGAAAGGTGCTGTC
TATGCCCCAGGTGAACATCGTGAAGAAGACCGAGGTGCAGACCGGAGGTTTCTCTAAGGAGTCCATCCTG
CCCAAGCGAAACTCTGACAAGCTGATCGCCCGAAAGAAGGACTGGGACCCCAAGAAGTACGGAGGTTTCG
ACTCTCCCACCGTGGCTTACTCTGTGCTGGTGGTGGCCAAGGTGGAGAAGGGCAAGTCTAAGAAGCTGAA
GTCTGTGAAGGAGCTGCTGGGCATTACCATCATGGAGCGATCTTCTTTCGAGAAGAACCCCATTGACTTC
CTGGAGGCCAAGGGATACAAGGAGGTGAAGAAAGATCTGATTATCAAGCTCCCCAAGTACTCTCTGTTCG
AGCTGGAGAACGGACGAAAGCGAATGCTGGCCTCTGCCGGCGAGCTGCAGAAGGGAAACGAGCTGGCCCT
GCCCTCCAAGTACGTCAACTTCCTGTACCTCGCCTCCCATTACGAGAAGCTGAAGGGCTCTCCCGAGGAT
AACGAGCAGAAGCAGCTCTTCGTGGAGCAGCATAAGCACTACCTGGACGAGATCATCGAGCAGATCTCTG
AGTTCTCTAAGCGAGTGATCCTGGCTGACGCCAACCTGGATAAGGTGCTGTCTGCTTACAACAAGCACCG
AGACAAGCCCATTCGAGAGCAGGCTGAGAACATCATTCACCTGTTCACCCTGACCAACCTGGGAGCCCCC
GCTGCCTTCAAGTACTTCGACACCACCATCGACCGAAAGCGATACACCTCTACCAAGGAGGTGCTGGACG
CCACCCTGATCCACCAGTCTATCACCGGCCTGTACGAGACCCGAATCGACCTGTCTCAGCTGGGCGGCGA
CTCTCGAGCCGACCCCAAGAAGAAGCGAAAGGTGGGAGGATCAGGAGACGCTCTCGATGACTTTGATCTG
GACATGCTTGGCTCCGATGCTCTTGACGATTTCGACCTCGACATGCTTGGATCTGACGCTCTGGATGACT
TCGACCTTGATATGCTCGGATCTGATGCCCTTGACGATTTCGATCTGGACATGCTGCCGCGATCTTCTGG
CTCTCCCAAGAAGAAGCGAAAGGTGGGCTCTCAGTACCTGCCCGACACCGACGACCGACACCGAATCGAG
GAGAAGCGAAAGCGAACCTACGAGACCTTCAAGTCTATCATGAAGAAGTCTCCCTTCTCTGGCCCTACCG
ACCCACGACCTCCTCCCCGACGAATCGCCGTGCCCTCTCGATCTTCTGCCTCTGTGCCCAAGCCCGCTCC
TCAGCCCTACCCCTTCACCTCTTCTCTGTCTACCATCAACTACGACGAGTTCCCCACCATGGTGTTCCCC
TCTGGCCAGATCTCTCAGGCCTCTGCCCTGGCACCAGCTCCTCCACAGGTGCTGCCTCAGGCACCTGCAC
CGGCTCCTGCACCGGCCATGGTGTCTGCCCTGGCCCAAGCCCCTGCTCCCGTGCCTGTGCTGGCACCTGG
CCCTCCCCAAGCTGTGGCTCCTCCGGCTCCTAAGCCCACCCAGGCCGGCGAGGGCACCCTGTCTGAGGCT
CTGCTGCAGCTGCAGTTCGACGACGAGGACCTGGGCGCCCTGCTGGGCAACTCTACCGACCCCGCCGTGT
TCACCGACCTGGCCTCTGTGGACAACTCTGAGTTCCAGCAGCTGCTGAACCAGGGCATCCCCGTGGCTCC
TCACACCACCGAGCCCATGCTGATGGAGTACCCCCAGGCCATCACCCGACTGGTGACCGGCGCCCAGCGA
CCTCCAGACCCCGCTCCTGCCCCTCTGGGCGCCCCCGGCCTGCCCAACGGCCTGCTGTCTGGCGACGAGG
ACTTCTCTTCTATCGCCGACATGGACTTCTCTGCCCTGCTGGGCTCTGGCTCTGGCTCTCGAGACTCTCG
AGAGGGCATGTTCCTGCCCAAGCCCGAGGCCGGCTCTGCCATCTCTGACGTGTTCGAGGGCCGAGAGGTG
TGCCAGCCCAAGCGAATCCGACCCTTCCACCCACCCGGCTCTCCTTGGGCTAACCGACCCCTGCCTGCTT
CTCTGGCACCAACCCCCACCGGCCCTGTGCACGAGCCAGTGGGCTCTCTGACCCCTGCTCCAGTGCCCCA
GCCTCTGGACCCTGCCCCCGCTGTGACCCCCGAGGCCTCTCACCTGCTGGAGGACCCCGACGAGGAGACC
TCTCAGGCCGTGAAGGCCCTGCGAGAGATGGCCGACACCGTGATCCCCCAGAAGGAGGAGGCCGCCATCT
GCGGCCAGATGGACCTGTCTCACCCTCCACCCCGAGGCCACCTGGACGAGCTGACCACCACCCTGGAGTC
TATGACCGAGGACCTGAACCTGGACTCTCCCCTGACCCCCGAGCTGAACGAGATCCTGGACACCTTCCTG
AACGACGAGTGCCTGCTGCACGCCATGCACATCTCTACCGGCCTGTCTATCTTCGACACCTCTCTGTTCT
AAGCTAGCCTCATGTAATTAGTTATGTCACGCTTACATTCACGCCCTCCCTCCACATCCGCTCTAACCGA
AAAGGAAGGAGTTAGACAACCTGAAGTCTAGGTCCCTATTTATTTTTTTATAGTTATGTTAGTATTAAGA
ACGTTATTTATATTTCAAATTTTTCTTTTTTTTCTGTACAGACGCGTGTACGCATGTAACATTATACTGA
AAACCTTGCTTGAGAAGGTTTTGGGACGCTCGAAGGCTTTAATTTGCAAGCTTGGCGTAATCATGGTCAT
AGCTGTTTCCTGTGTGAAATTGTTATCCGCTCACAATTCCACACAACATACGAGCCGGAAGCATAAAGTG
TAAAGCCTGGGGTGCCTAATGAGTGAGCTAACTCACATTAATTGCGTTGCGCTCACTGCCCGCTTTCCAG
TCGGGAAACCTGTCGTGCCAGCTGCATTAATGAATCGGCCAACGCGCGGGGAGAGGCGGTTTGCGTATTG
GGCGCTCTTCCGCTTCCTCGCTCACTGACTCGCTGCGCTCGGTCGTTCGGCTGCGGCGAGCGGTATCAGC
TCACTCAAAGGCGGTAATACGGTTATCCACAGAATCAGGGGATAACGCAGGAAAGAACATGTGAGCAAAA
GGCCAGCAAAAGGCCAGGAACCGTAAAAAGGCCGCGTTGCTGGCGTTTTTCCATAGGCTCCGCCCCCCTG
ACGAGCATCACAAAAATCGACGCTCAAGTCAGAGGTGGCGAAACCCGACAGGACTATAAAGATACCAGGC
GTTTCCCCCTGGAAGCTCCCTCGTGCGCTCTCCTGTTCCGACCCTGCCGCTTACCGGATACCTGTCCGCC
TTTCTCCCTTCGGGAAGCGTGGCGCTTTCTCATAGCTCACGCTGTAGGTATCTCAGTTCGGTGTAGGTCG
TTCGCTCCAAGCTGGGCTGTGTGCACGAACCCCCCGTTCAGCCCGACCGCTGCGCCTTATCCGGTAACTA
TCGTCTTGAGTCCAACCCGGTAAGACACGACTTATCGCCACTGGCAGCAGCCACTGGTAACAGGATTAGC
AGAGCGAGGTATGTAGGCGGTGCTACAGAGTTCTTGAAGTGGTGGCCTAACTACGGCTACACTAGAAGAA
CAGTATTTGGTATCTGCGCTCTGCTGAAGCCAGTTACCTTCGGAAAAAGAGTTGGTAGCTCTTGATCCGG
CAAACAAACCACCGCTGGTAGCGGTGGTTTTTTTGTTTGCAAGCAGCAGATTACGCGCAGAAAAAAAGGA
TCTCAAGAAGATCCTTTGATCTTTTCTACGGGGTCTGACGCTCAGTGGAACGAAAACTCACGTTAAGGGA
TTTTGGTCATGAGATTATCAAAAAGGATCTTCACCTAGATCCTTTTAAATTAAAAATGAAGTTTTAAATC
AATCTAAAGTATATATGAGTAAACTTGGTCTGACAGTTACCAATGCTTAATCAGTGAGGCACCTATCTCA
GCGATCTGTCTATTTCGTTCATCCATAGTTGCCTGACTCCCCGTCGTGTAGATAACTACGATACGGGAGG
GCTTACCATCTGGCCCCAGTGCTGCAATGATACCGCGAGACCCACGCTCACCGGCTCCAGATTTATCAGC
AATAAACCAGCCAGCCGGAAGGGCCGAGCGCAGAAGTGGTCCTGCAACTTTATCCGCCTCCATCCAGTCT
ATTAATTGTTGCCGGGAAGCTAGAGTAAGTAGTTCGCCAGTTAATAGTTTGCGCAACGTTGTTGCCATTG
CTACAGGCATCGTGGTGTCACGCTCGTCGTTTGGTATGGCTTCATTCAGCTCCGGTTCCCAACGATCAAG
GCGAGTTACATGATCCCCCATGTTGTGCAAAAAAGCGGTTAGCTCCTTCGGTCCTCCGATCGTTGTCAGA
AGTAAGTTGGCCGCAGTGTTATCACTCATGGTTATGGCAGCACTGCATAATTCTCTTACTGTCATGCCAT
CCGTAAGATGCTTTTCTGTGACTGGTGAGTACTCAACCAAGTCATTCTGAGAATAGTGTATGCGGCGACC
GAGTTGCTCTTGCCCGGCGTCAATACGGGATAATACCGCGCCACATAGCAGAACTTTAAAAGTGCTCATC
ATTGGAAAACGTTCTTCGGGGCGAAAACTCTCAAGGATCTTACCGCTGTTGAGATCCAGTTCGATGTAAC
CCACTCGTGCACCCAACTGATCTTCAGCATCTTTTACTTTCACCAGCGTTTCTGGGTGAGCAAAAACAGG
AAGGCAAAATGCCGCAAAAAAGGGAATAAGGGCGACACGGAAATGTTGAATACTCATACTCTTCCTTTTT
CAATATTATTGAAGCATTTATCAGGGTTATTGTCTCATGAGCGGATACATATTTGAATGTATTTAGAAAA
ATAAACAAATAGGGGTTCCGCGCACATTTCCCCGAAAAGTGCCACCTGACGTCCCCAGTTGCAAAAGTTG
ACACAACTCTAGATCTGCTTCCAAATATAGAATCATAACAAGGGTTAGGGTGTGATTATATAATATTGGT
CTTAATTGATGTGCTAGGGCTTTAAAAGTTGGTTAAAATAACGCTCTAATGCCTTTTTAATATATTGTCT
TTTTCAAAATCTCAAATCGGACACTTCTTCGTGTATGAGACTCCATTTTTTGGCTCCGTCACGTGATATG
TATTATCAGCTATAGTGGTGTAAACAAAGTTTTTTACTAGCTGTAATGGCATTTTGTCGGAGTGGTAAAT
CGCCTTCTTGTTGTGCGTTCGAGTTCTGGACTCTGCACTGGGCTACTTTGAAAAATACCTCTAATGCGCC
GATGGTTTAGTGGTAAAATCCATCGTTGCCATCGATGGGCCCCCGGTTCGATTCCGGGTCGGCGCAGGTT
GACCTAGGTTTTAGAGCTAGAAATAGCAAGTTAAAATAAGGCTAGTCCGTTATCAACTTGAAAAAGTGGC
ACCGAGTCGGTGCTTTTTTTTACGTCTAAGAAACCATTATTATCATGACATTAACCTATAAAAATAGGCG
TATCACGAGGCCCAGATCCTCTAGAGTCGAAGCGGCCGCTATGTCTGATAAAAGGATGTAACATAGGCAA
GCTGCTCGTGAGTGTTGAGTACGAACCTTAGATCCAAATCACCCGCACCCACGGATATACTTGCTTGAAT
ATACAGTAGTATGCGGCCGCTTCGACACCATATCATATAAAACTAACAATGCATTGAATTAATACGAAGA
CTACCCGTTGCTATCTCCACACCGTTATCTCCACGGTCCAAAGGCTGCTCAATGTGCTGCATACGTAACG
TGGGGTGCAACCTTGAGCACATAGTACTTTCCGAAAACCGGCGATAATTAAGTGTGCACTCCAACTTTTC
ACACTGAGCATAAAATGTGGAGAAGAAATCACACTAAAAAGTCAGGTAGACTGGAAAAATGCGCCATGAA
ATAATATCTCTTGCTACAGTAATGCCCAGCATCGAGGGGTATTGTGTCACCAACACTATAGTGGCAGCTG
AAGCGCTCGTGATTGTAGTATGAGTCTTTATTGGTGATGGGAAGAGTCCACTCAATATTCTCGTTACTGC
CAAAACACCACGGTAATCGGCCAGACACCATGGATGTAGATCACCAAGCCTGTGAATGTTATTCGAGCTA
AAATGCACATGGTTGGTGAAAGGAGTAGTTGCTGTCGAATTCCGTCGTCGCCTGAGTCATCATTTATTTA
CCAGTTGGCCACAAACCCTTGACGATCTCGTATGTCCCCTCCGACATACTCCCGGCCGGCTGGGGTACGT
TCGATAGCGCTATCGGCATCGACAAGGTTTGGGTCCCTAGCCGATACCGCACTACCTGAGTCACAATCTT
CGGAGGTTTAGTCTTCCACATAGCACGGGCAAAAGTGCGTATATATACAAGAGCGTTTGCCAGCCACAGA
TTTTCACTCCACACACCACATCACACATACAACCACACACATCCACAATGGAACCCGAAACTAAGAAGAC
CAAGACTGACTCCAAGAAGATTGTTCTTCTCGGCGGCGACTTCTGTGGCCCCGAGGTGATTGCCGAGGCC
GTCAAGGTGCTCAAGTCTGTTGCTGAGGCCTCCGGCACCGAGTTTGTGTTTGAGGACCGACTCATTGGAG
GAGCTGCCATTGAGAAGGAGGGCGAGCCCATCACCGACGCTACTCTCGACATCTGCCGAAAGGCTGACTC
TATTATGCTCGGTGCTGTCGGAGGCGCTGCCAACACCGTATGGACCACTCCCGACGGACGAACCGACGTG
CGACCCGAGCAGGGTCTCCTCAAGCTGCGAAAGGACCTGAACCTGTACGCCAACCTGCGACCCTGCCAGC
TGCTGTCGCCCAAGCTCGCCGATCTCTCCCCCATCCGAAACGTTGAGGGCACCGACTTCATCATTGTCCG
AGAGCTCGTCGGAGGTATCTACTTTGGAGAGCGAAAGGAGGATGACGGATCTGGCGTCGCTTCCGACACC
GAGACCTACTCCGTTCCTGAGGTTGAGCGAATTGCCCGAATGGCCGCCTTCCTGGCCCTTCAGCACAACC
CCCCTCTTCCCGTGTGGTCTCTTGACAAGGCCAACGTGCTGGCCTCCTCTCGACTTTGGCGAAAGACTGT
CACTCGAGTCCTCAAGGACGAATTCCCCCAGCTCGAGCTCAACCACCAGCTGATCGACTCGGCCGCCATG
ATCCTCATCAAGCAGCCCTCCAAGATGAATGGTATCATCATCACCACCAACATGTTTGGCGATATCATCT
CCGACGAGGCCTCCGTCATCCCCGGTTCTCTGGGTCTGCTGCCCTCCGCCTCTCTGGCTTCTCTGCCCGA
CACCAACGAGGCGTTCGGTCTGTACGAGCCCTGTCACGGATCTGCCCCCGATCTCGGCAAGCAGAAGGTC
AACCCCATTGCCACCATTCTGTCTGCCGCCATGATGCTCAAGTTCTCTCTTAACATGAAGCCCGCCGGTG
ACGCTGTTGAGGCTGCCGTCAAGGAGTCCGTCGAGGCTGGTATCACTACCGCCGATATCGGAGGCTCTTC
CTCCACCTCCGAGGTCGGAGACTTTGTTGCCAACAAGGTCAAGGAGCTGCTCAAGAAGGAGTAAGTCGTT
TCTACGACGCATTGATGGAAGGAGCAAACTGACGCGCCTGCGGGTTGGTCTACCGGCAGGGTCCGCTAGT
GTATAAGACTCTATAAAAAGGGCCCAGCCCTGCTAATGAAATGATGATTTATAATTTACCGGTGTAGCAA
CCTTGACTAGAAGAAGCAGATTGGGTGTGTTTGTAGTGGAGGACAGTGGTACGTTTTGGAAACAGTCTTC
TTGAAAGTGTCTTGTCTACAGTATATTCACTCATAACCTCAATAGCCAAGGGTGTAGTCGGTTTATTAAA
GGAAGGGAGTTGTGGCTGATGTGGATAGATATCTTTAAAGCTGGCGACTGCACCCAACGAGTGTGGTGGT
AGCTTGTTACTGTATATTCGGTAAGATATATTTTGTGGGGTTTTTAGTGGTGTTTGGTAGGTTAGTGTCT
GGTATATGAGTTGTAGGCATGACAATTTGGAAAGGGGTGGACTTTGGGAATATTGTGGGATTTCAATACC
TTAGTTTGTACAGGGTAATTGTTACAAATGATACAAAGAACTGTATTTCTTTTCATTTGTTTTAATTGGT
TGTATATCAAGTCCGTTAGACGAGCTCAGTGCCATGGCTTTTGGCACTGTATTTCATTTTTAGAGGTACA
CTACATCCAGTGAGGTATGGTAAGGTTGAGGGCATAATGAAGGCACCTTGTACTGACAGTCACAGACCTC
TCACCGAGAATTTTATGAGATATACTCGGGTTCATTTTAGGCTCCGATTCGATTCAAATTATTACTGTCG
AAATCGGTTGAGCATCCGTTGATTTCCGAACAGATCTGGCCCTTTCGTCTCGCGCGTTTCGGTGATGACG
GTGAAAACCTCTGACACATGCAGCTCCCGGAGACGGTCACAGCTTGTCTGTAAGCGGATGCCGGGAGCAG
ACAAGCCCGTCAGGGCGCGTCAGCGGGTGTTGGCGGGTGTCGGGGCTGGCTTAACTATGCGGCATCAGAG
CAGATTGTACTGAGAGTGCACCATATGCGGTGTGAAATACCGCACAGATGCGTAAGGAGAAAATACCGCA
TCAGGCGCCATTCGCCATTCAGGCTGCGCAACTGTTGGGAAGGGCGATCGGTGCGGGCCTCTTCGCTATT
ACGCCAGCTGGCGAAAGGGGGATGTGCTGCAAGGCGATTAAGTTGGGTAACGCCAGGGTTTTCCCAGTCA
CGACGTT
Features (pLannotate 1.2.2; 18 found; start..end, strand, type, name):
   1358..5461    +  CDS            cas9: CAS9_STRP1 - Also known as csn1 From Streptococcus pyogenes serotype M1.
   5633..5656    +  CDS            VP64 (fragment): tetrameric repeat of the minimal activation domain of herpes simplex virus VP16 (Beerli et al., 1998)
   5702..6481    +  CDS            RELA (fragment): TF65_HUMAN - Also known as NFKB3. Experimental evidence at protein level: Swiss-Prot protein existence level 1. NF-kappa-B is a pleiotropic transcription factor present in almost all cell types and is the endpoint of a series of signal transduction events that are initiated by a vast array of stimuli related to many biological processes such as inflammation, immunity, differentiation, cell growth, tumorigenesis and apoptosis. NF-kappa-B is a homo- or heterodimeric complex formed by the Rel-like domain- containing proteins RELA/p65, RELB, NFKB1/p105, NFKB1/p50, REL and NFKB2/p52. The heterodime
   6494..7069    +  CDS            RTA_EBVB9 (fragment): Experimental evidence at protein level: Swiss-Prot protein existence level 1. Immediate-early transcription factor that controls the initiation of viral lytic gene expression and lytic reactivation from latency. Triggers lytic replication, and initiates a cellular senescence program in epithelial cells. Upregulates human DCR3/TNFRSF6B by directly binding to its receptor. From Epstein-Barr virus (strain B95-8) (HHV-4) (Human herpesvirus 4).
   7126..7315    +  terminator     CYC1 terminator: S. cerevisiae CYC1; transcription terminator for CYC1
   7368..7390    -  protein_bind   lac operator (fragment): The lac repressor binds to the lac operator to inhibit transcription in E. coli. This inhibition can be relieved by adding lactose or isopropyl-β-D-thiogalactopyranoside (IPTG). lac repressor encoded by lacI
   7394..7424    -  promoter       lac promoter: promoter for the E. coli lac operon
   7439..7460    -  protein_bind   CAP binding site: CAP binding activates transcription in the presence of cAMP. E. coli catabolite activator protein
   7473..7565    -  CDS            lacI (fragment): lac repressor; lacI; The lac repressor binds to the lac operator to inhibit transcription in E. coli. This inhibition can be relieved by adding lactose or isopropyl-β-D-thiogalactopyranoside (IPTG).
   7748..8336    -  rep_origin     ori: high-copy-number ColE1/pMB1/pBR322/pUC origin of replication
   8507..9367    -  CDS            AmpR: β-lactamase; bla; confers resistance to ampicillin, carbenicillin, and related antibiotics
   9368..9472    -  promoter       AmpR promoter: bla
   9865..9935    +  ncRNA          tRNA: Accession: RF00005 - tRNA
   9948..10023   +  misc_RNA       gRNA scaffold: guide RNA scaffold for the Streptococcus pyogenes CRISPR/Cas9 system
  11074..12162   +  CDS            LEU2: LEU3_YEAST - Experimental evidence at protein level: Swiss-Prot protein existence level 1. Catalyzes the oxidation of 3-carboxy-2-hydroxy-4- methylpentanoate (3-isopropylmalate) to 3-carboxy-4-methyl-2- oxopentanoate. The product decarboxylates to 4-methyl-2 oxopentanoate. From Saccharomyces cerevisiae (strain ATCC 204508 / S288c) (Baker's yeast).
  12999..13034   +  CDS            rop (fragment): Rop protein, which maintains plasmids at low copy number; rop
  13136..13235   +  misc_feature   bom (fragment): basis of mobility region from pBR322
  13241..21      -  CDS            lacZα (fragment) (across the origin): LacZα fragment of β-galactosidase; lacZ fragment
