[The description below was written by a language model from this plasmid's Addgene catalogue record and pLannotate feature annotations shown in this document.]
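Description:
pCRISPRa_VPR_yl is a CRISPR activation (CRISPRa) vector for the oleaginous yeast Yarrowia lipolytica, built on a pUC19 backbone and totalling about 13.4 kb. In E. coli it is maintained at high copy through the ColE1/pUC origin and selected with ampicillin via the bla gene; remnants of the lac promoter/operator and lacZα region from the cloning backbone are also annotated. In yeast, selection relies on a LEU2 marker complementing leucine auxotrophy. One of the two annotated sequence records matches this gene to the Y. lipolytica homologue and the other to the S. cerevisiae protein, which probably reflects annotation differences rather than a different marker. No yeast replication or centromere element is annotated in either feature table, so the record does not state how the plasmid is maintained in Yarrowia.

The main payload is a codon-optimized, nuclease-dead Streptococcus pyogenes Cas9 fused at its C-terminus to the tripartite VPR activator, which the feature tables resolve into VP64, a fragment of human RELA (p65) and a fragment of the Epstein-Barr virus Rta transactivator. This fusion is driven by the strong hybrid UAS1B8-TEF(136) promoter and terminated by the CYC1 terminator. A separate sgRNA cassette uses a synthetic SCR1'-tRNA RNA polymerase III promoter, with the tRNA placed just upstream of the S. pyogenes guide scaffold so that tRNA processing can release the mature guide. An AvrII site allows insertion of the targeting spacer. With a guide directed to a promoter region, dCas9-VPR recruits transcriptional machinery to upregulate the target gene without cutting DNA. The associated publication used multiplexed activation of this kind to switch on cryptic sugar metabolism and enable growth on cellobiose.
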