Addgene plasmid #107677: pCRISPRa_VPR_yl
Purpose: CRISPR-dCas9-VPR vector for Yarrowia lipolytica, expressing dCas9-VPR and AvrII site for sgRNA insertion
Depositing lab: Ian Wheeldon. Depositing organization: University of California, Riverside. Publication: Multiplexed CRISPR activation of cryptic sugar metabolism enables Yarrowia lipolytica growth on cellobiose. Schwartz C, Curtis N, Lobs AK, Wheeldon I. Biotechnol J. 2018 May 5:e1700584. doi: 10.1002/biot.201700584. PubMed 29729131.
Backbone
  Vector backbone: pUC19
  Backbone size w/o insert (bp): 2623
  Total vector size (bp): 13375
  Vector type: Yeast Expression, CRISPR, Synthetic Biology
  Selectable markers: LEU2
Growth in bacteria
  Bacterial resistance: Ampicillin, 100 μg/mL
  Growth temperature: 37°C
  Growth strain: DH5alpha
  Copy number: High Copy
Gene/Insert 1
  Gene/Insert name: Codon optimized dCas9-VPR
  Species: Synthetic
  Insert size (bp): 5715
  Promoter: UAS1B8-TEF(136)
  Cloning method: Gibson Cloning
  Sequencing primers: 5′ GTAAAACGACGGCCAGT; 3′ CAGGAAACAGCTATGAC
Gene/Insert 2
  Gene/Insert name: sgRNA expression cassette
  Species: Synthetic
  Insert size (bp): 525
  Promoter: SCR1'-tRNA
  Cloning method: Gibson Cloning
  Sequencing primers: 5′ GCATTTATCAGGGTTATTGTCTCATGAG; 3′ CACGAGCAGCTTGCCTATG
Terms and licenses: Academic/Nonprofit Terms; Industry Terms: Not Available to Industry
Depositor comments: Addgene material #44380 (UAS1B8-TEF promoter) is used to express Cas9
How to cite: pCRISPRa_VPR_yl was a gift from Ian Wheeldon (Addgene plasmid # 107677 ; http://n2t.net/addgene:107677 ; RRID:Addgene_107677)
